Addgene plasmid #242179: XLone-CRNDEUCE (5 kb)
Purpose: Express doxycycline inducible 5 kb UCE-containing CRNDE in mammalian cells
Depositing lab: Joshua Mendell. Depositing organization: University of Texas Southwestern Medical Center. Publication: An ultraconserved snoRNA-like element in long noncoding RNA CRNDE promotes ribosome biogenesis and cell proliferation. Lee JS, Dan T, Zhang H, Cheng Y, Rehfeld F, Brugarolas J, Mendell JT. Mol Cell. 2025 Apr 17;85(8):1543-1560.e10. doi: 10.1016/j.molcel.2025.03.006. Epub 2025 Apr 3. PubMed 40185099.
Backbone
  Vector backbone: XLone-tTA-MCS
  Vector type: Mammalian Expression
Growth in bacteria
  Bacterial resistance: Ampicillin, 100 μg/mL
  Growth temperature: 37°C
  Growth strain: DH5alpha
  Copy number: High Copy
Gene/Insert
  Gene/Insert name: CRNDEUCE
  Species: H. sapiens (human)
  Entrez Gene: CRNDE (a.k.a. CRNDEP, LINC00180, NCRNA00180, PNAS-108, lincIRX5)
  Promoter: TRE3GS
  Cloning method: Gibson Cloning
Terms and licenses: Academic/Nonprofit Terms; Industry Terms: Not Available to Industry
Depositor comments: Observed discrepancies in promoter-insert junction, however the UCE sequence is unchanged. Discrepancies do not affect plasmid function.
How to cite: XLone-CRNDEUCE (5 kb) was a gift from Joshua Mendell (Addgene plasmid # 242179 ; http://n2t.net/addgene:242179 ; RRID:Addgene_242179)
