[The description below was written by a language model from this plasmid's Addgene catalogue record and pLannotate feature annotations shown in this document.]
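Description:
XLone-CRNDEUCE (5 kb) is a mammalian expression plasmid of about 10.5 kb, built on the XLone-tTA-MCS backbone, for doxycycline-regulated expression of a roughly 5 kb form of the human long noncoding RNA CRNDE that contains its ultraconserved element (UCE). It is propagated in E. coli through a high-copy ColE1/pUC-type origin with ampicillin selection (AmpR, β-lactamase). The remaining bacterial annotations (lacZα, lacI, rop and bom fragments, and the lac promoter/operator) are backbone remnants with no evident role.

The CRNDE insert, introduced by Gibson cloning, is not itself annotated but corresponds to the large unannotated span between the TRE3GS promoter and a downstream SV40 polyadenylation signal. TRE3GS is a third-generation Tet-responsive promoter with low basal activity that fires only when bound by a Tet transactivator. That transactivator is supplied from the same plasmid: on the opposite strand, an EF-1α core promoter drives a Tet transactivator (annotated as an rtTA3 fragment with VP16-derived minimal activation domains), followed by the blasticidin S deaminase gene and a second SV40 poly(A) signal. How the two coding regions are linked is not annotated. This gives an all-in-one system in which blasticidin selects transfected mammalian cells.

The backbone name says tTA, while the stated purpose and the annotation point to dox-inducible, rtTA-type behaviour; the record does not resolve this. No transposon terminal repeats or other integration elements are annotated. The depositor notes sequence discrepancies at the promoter–insert junction, but reports that the UCE is unchanged and plasmid function is unaffected. The plasmid is suited to controlled expression of UCE-containing CRNDE, in the context of work linking its snoRNA-like element to ribosome biogenesis and cell proliferation.
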