Features (pLannotate 1.2.2; 18 found; start..end, strand, type, name):
      9..376     +  promoter       TRE3GS promoter: 3rd-generation Tet-responsive promoter that can be activated by binding of Tet-On® 3G, modified to eliminate binding sites for endogenous mammalian transcription factors
   5473..5607    -  polyA_signal   SV40 poly(A) signal: SV40 polyadenylation signal
   5924..6081    +  CDS            lacZα (fragment): LacZα fragment of β-galactosidase; lacZ fragment
   6087..6186    -  misc_feature   bom (fragment): basis of mobility region from pBR322
   6288..6323    -  CDS            rop (fragment): Rop protein, which maintains plasmids at low copy number; rop
   6418..6522    +  promoter       AmpR promoter: bla
   6523..7383    +  CDS            AmpR: β-lactamase; bla; confers resistance to ampicillin, carbenicillin, and related antibiotics
   7554..8142    +  rep_origin     ori: high-copy-number ColE1/pMB1/pBR322/pUC origin of replication
   8325..8417    +  CDS            lacI (fragment): lac repressor; lacI; The lac repressor binds to the lac operator to inhibit transcription in E. coli. This inhibition can be relieved by adding lactose or isopropyl-β-D-thiogalactopyranoside (IPTG).
   8430..8451    +  protein_bind   CAP binding site: CAP binding activates transcription in the presence of cAMP. E. coli catabolite activator protein
   8466..8496    +  promoter       lac promoter: promoter for the E. coli lac operon
   8504..8520    +  protein_bind   lac operator: The lac repressor binds to the lac operator to inhibit transcription in E. coli. This inhibition can be relieved by adding lactose or isopropyl-β-D-thiogalactopyranoside (IPTG). lac repressor encoded by lacI
   8808..8889    -  polyA_signal   SV40 poly(A) signal: SV40 polyadenylation signal
   8912..8995    -  CDS            large T antigen (fragment): large T antigen from SV40 (simian virus 40)
   9006..9404    -  CDS            BSD: blasticidin S deaminase; Aspergillus terreus BSD; confers resistance to blasticidin
   9477..9587    -  CDS            VP48: 3 tandem repeats of the minimal activation domain of herpes simplex virus VP16 (Cheng et al., 2013)
   9517..10214   -  CDS            rtTA3 (fragment): reverse tetracycline transactivator 3 activates expression from Tet-responsive promoters in the presence of doxycycline
  10267..10478   -  promoter       EF-1α core promoter: core promoter for human elongation factor EF-1α
>Addgene plasmid #242179 | XLone-CRNDEUCE (5 kb) | addgene full sequence | sequence record 484000 | Addgene NGS Result
ATCACCTCGAGTTTACTCCCTATCAGTGATAGAGAACGTATGAAGAGTTTACTCCCTATCAGTGATAGAG
AACGTATGCAGACTTTACTCCCTATCAGTGATAGAGAACGTATAAGGAGTTTACTCCCTATCAGTGATAG
AGAACGTATGACCAGTTTACTCCCTATCAGTGATAGAGAACGTATCTACAGTTTACTCCCTATCAGTGAT
AGAGAACGTATATCCAGTTTACTCCCTATCAGTGATAGAGAACGTATAAGCTTTGCTTATGTAAACCAGG
GCGCCTATAAAAGAGTGCTGATTTTTTGAGTAAACTTCAATTCCACAACACTTTTGTCTTATACCAACTT
TCCGTACCACTTCCTACCCTCGTAAAGGTACCGCCGCAGCCGCAGCCCCTGGCGCTAACGGTCGGTAACG
GCCCGCGCGCCCGCGCGGCGGAGGAGAGGTGTTAAGTGTGATGCTTCCATAATACATTTGGATGCTGTCA
GCTAAGTTCACTTCTGAACTAAGGGGTTCCTCCAAATGTTGGCTGAAATTCATCCCAAGGCTGGTCTGCA
AAGTCTGCAATTCATAATGGAGCTACTGTACTGGCTATTGGAAGGAGGAGATTCTGAAGATAAGGAGGTA
ATATTATCTCTTTTAAAAGAATACTTTCCTCTGTAATCCTGAATCTTTATTACATGTAAGAACTTTGTGC
AGTAGACAGCAATTTCTTTGAATTTGGTATATGGAAACAATTTTATTTTCCTCTGCTAAGTTTTTGAGCC
TGCCTCTTCTAGTGCCATGGACTGCATTGGTAGAGCTGAGAAATATCATTTAGCCATACTCAGCACCCTT
AAAATAGCTTCTTTCTGAGAATTAGATCTGTGAAGGTGTCCTGCACAGTTCTTGTAGATGTCATTTTAGT
TTGTGGTTGACGTGCATGCATTTAGCATGTTGCTTAACCGTCCTCATTCGCCTCCCAGTTCTTTGTTGCC
TTCATTTGGGGGGATGTGTTTTCTGCTGGATGATTTACTGCTAGACATGACCAAACTCTGAGTATAAGAC
TTGGTGTTTGGCAGCTGGTTCCAGTGCTCTGCTGAGAAGTAGTTGGGCCCAGCCTGGGGCATTGTAGTGT
CCTGGAGGCCGGGAGCTCCTGCACAGGGGTTCTTTTCCTGGTTCAGAGCCTTAGGTGCCTTTCCACTTTT
CACGTAATCTTTTCCTAGGTTGGCTTGCTGCTTACTTTGCAGCTGTTGCAGGGATTCACATGGAATGGAG
GGCTCCCTTTTATTGTGGATTATTTCTTTGATAATTTACCCATGTGCTTTTTCATTTTCAAAAACCCAGT
GGTGTTTAAGAATGAAAGATTCTTGAAGAACAAAAATTGGGTTAAATTTGTATCTATCAGAAAAGATTCT
ATCCTCTGATGCTATGTAGGCACATTGAATATGCAGGCTAAATTAAAAACAGAGTAAAACCTTTTTATAA
TATGCCAATTACTATATCTAAGAATGTTTATACAGGCTGAAATTTTGTAATGGTATTTATATCTGTTTTC
CTTTTTAAGGAAAATAATATACTTTTCTAGGCATCAAAAATATCTGCCCCTTTCACTAATGCTGATGTAC
CACCTTCCCCCAACCCCCAACGCTAAATTTGACTGGCTTAAAAACATCTGCCCCCTGAACTATATCTGGG
GAGGAATATTAATAAAACAATGAAGGACTTCATGGTGTCTAGTTATATAATTAGGAAATTGGTTAGAAAC
GTGGCTAAAACCAGTTTCTTTCATTAAAAGAACTAGTGTACATTTAAAAACAAAAACCTTCAGGAAAAAG
ACTCTTTGATCTTTAAGTCAAATAGTATTTTTGGTTAACACAGCAGGAAGGGGAAATATACCAATTTCAG
ATTCTTTTATTTATGCCTAAGTAGAGGTTGTAAGCAGCTAAGGAAGTGATTAAAATGTAGTCTAGTAAAA
AATGGTGCTGATTACTTGGAAAGCAGTTTACATTTGCAAAAAAATTCAGTATTATGACCTTCACCAACTT
TTACACATCATATACTTGGGTTATTACTTATGGTATAGCTTGTGTATGGAATGCAAGGGTATTTTCAAAT
TGACTAGGTCTTGCTGGTCATCTTAAAATATGTTACAATATTACAAAATTGAAATGTAATATTTTTTAAT
AGAAGGAAAATATAAATTTAATATCTGGGCAATTGAGACCTTTAAACTTACTTTAAAAGTATGATCTTGA
TGTATATGATACTGTTTTGTCTTTGCTATATTAACAGAATTAGAGGGGTGTTCTGCAATTCAAATACCTT
ATATATTCCAAATTTTATTCTCTATAATGGACTTTTAAAATAAAAGGTATATGTGCTTCAAGAGGGCAAA
ATTTGAATCATGAGCTAATTTGCTAAGCATCAGATTATAGAAAAGCATCCTTGATTAATTTGGAACTGTG
AAAGGGGGCGGGTAAAACTGTTTTCTGCAGAAATTTACTAGTGCAGCAACCATTTAAATTAAATGTTTGT
TAACATAATAGTGATGGCATTTTCTCCTCCCCCTCCTTGTGGTTTTGTCCAACTAGATGTTACAGTGGCA
GTTGCACTGACTGTTAAGTGTTTAAATGATGACACCATTATGTGAAGTGATTTTGAAATGAGAGATTCCA
GCCAAGAATTACATCTGCTCCCATCTCCTTCAAATCATACTCTCTGGCAGTACAGATTATGATTGATTTG
TTTGTGACAGATTGCAGGAAACAGTCATTGATTTTTCAATATTTTACCTTAAAATTATTTACAGTTGTAA
CCATGGGGAGGTATTTTCATGGGCTGTCAGCCCCTGAAAGACTAGGATAATATTCCCTGCTCTCTGACAA
GACAAATTACCTGTAATGAGTGCAGTAGCTGAAGGGTATACTTTTATTTTAAAATATGTCAATAACCCCA
GTGACTAAACGAATATTGATTTAGCATAATGAAGCCTGAGTAACGTGAAAATGAGCTTTTTCAAGGGGCA
TGGTAAAGTCTTTCTTTTTAGCTGGTTGTAAGAAGCTTTTGATTCTTTTCAGCCAGCTGGTAGGAATATA
GAATTTTATAAGCAAACCATCAGGAATGATAGTGTTGTTTCTGATAAGCAACATCCAAATATTTTGACCC
TGCTTTTAGTGGTTTTTTTCAAATCTTATTTTGAGTCTTACTTTTAGTCATAGAATAGCTACTGATTTGA
TGCGGTCTTTAACTGACTTAATATTTTTACAATTTCAATATATTTTGCATTGGAATCTCCAGTAATGAAT
ATTAAAATATATGTACAATCATTTGTAGATGATATCAATTATATTAAGACATTTCAGATGGGCTATTGTA
GTATTTAATGTGCCGTATTTTATGGTAGAATAATTCTCAGTCTCTGGACATCAAGATTGCTTTCAGTGGG
AATGAAGATTAATTTACTTCAGTCCTGATTTTTTAGGCATCAATGCATGTTTTCATTTTTGTCAGACTTT
TACCCTCTTTTAATGTAATTCTCAACTTCTTATGGATTTACTTCCCAATACATAAAATCCTTCAAAACAA
GAATGATAATAATTTTTATACTTTTTATAAAAATAAATTTATTTTTAGTCCATCAAGGTGTCTGAAGATT
TTATGCCTAGGTATCTCCATATCTAACTTGATAAGGAAAATAGGATAAACAATGCTGGTAATAGCAGGAA
AGTAAGTATTTGAATAAGATGTCAAACTGATATTTCATGTGAACCTAACTCATTTTATGGTAACTAATAA
TTATCTTATTTAAATCAATAGGTAAAACCTGTTTAGAAATTAAAAATGAGTTACGATTTAAAGAAAATTC
AGATGACTCATTGTGAGTGCTAGTTCTCTTGTAGGATGCCACTGGAAATGTTGAAATGAAAAATGTAAGT
ATATCTTTTGGTGGAAAAAAGGATAGTCTCTAGGACACAAAATTACTGTTTTATTTTTTTCTCAGGAGTT
TGCCTAAGGGTGTGACAGATGATCTCTGTCACTTGTCTTAGTTGTGTCCTGCAATAAACTGGATGCTTTA
TAAAATACTAGACCTGTGATTTCGTATGCTGTAATATTTCATTTCTCCATCACCCCTCCAAATTATTTCT
TAGTTTGGAGTAAAATAATAAATGTATTATAGTCAACATCTCTTGACCCCTCTTTAGTTTCAGCTAAACT
AAGCATGTGTGTTTGTGTGTTCATTTTATAGTTCATGTGTAGAACTATGTGAATTAAATTTAAGAAACAT
GTAAAGTAGAGGAAATAGTTTTCTGGAGAAATTTTTCCTTTTTGGATATTATGCCCTTTTCCATTGCTTT
TCTCTGCTTGAAAGCAAAAAAAAGTACCCTACCCCTGTTCTCCTTTAGGGAAAAACTATTCCTATAAAGT
ATTTTTAAATCGTGCAAGTCATTGCCTAGGGTTAGCTAAAACATTTCTTTTTAAAAAGGAGAAAATGCCC
TGGCTTTAACATTTTCTTGTATTTGTATCTATTAAGATAAACAGTTTACTTTGATACAGTACATACCAAT
CTACTTAATTTTTTTTCCAGGATTCCTTTTACTATGTTTGGTCTGACCTTTTATGATAACTTAATATGGG
AACAAATTAGCATATAATTCTATTTTCCATGTGACCTCAACCAGTTGCAGAATTGTACCACTACTTTAGG
GGGGGCAATTTGACAGTTTATGTAGACTATAGCATTAATTGTTCCCAAATGTTCAGTGCATCCTGGCTAA
TGTGTTATTGAAGGTGTTTTCACGTAAGCAGTTAGAGGAAGCACTTCACCCCTATTACTAAGTTATTAAA
ATGCCTCCTAAAGGTAGCATTTTAAATTAGTATACATAATTGATTAGTAATTTGTCTTCTCCCAAGCATA
AAACAGCATAGCAGAGTTAAGTGTGACCAGTGAAGTATAAGATATTAGGGATTGATGGTGACAATGATCA
TAGCAACTAAATGGATTTTTTTTTTCTTTTAGATTCAGCCGTTGGTCTTTGAAATTTCCTGTGATGTGTT
TCAATCTAGATGCAAAGAACATGGAAAAATCAAAGTGCTCGAGTGGTTTAAATATGTTTTGGGTATTCCT
GTTTATAGACTATAATACTTTTCCAATTAAAATCCTCAGTTGTCACGCAGAAGAAGGTTAAGCTGTATTT
GATTGCCAGTTTTACTGAAAATGCTTAGTATTTTACAGTATCACCAAATATATTTTGTTTAGCCAAGGTA
TAGGAAAAATAAAATAAATTGTATAGGTTGACTTTTTTCTAAACTAGTAGACCACCTCCCCTGCGAGCTA
AGCTGGACAGCCAATGACGGGTAAGAGAGTGACATTTTTCACTAACCTAAGACAGGAGGGCCGTCAGAGC
TACTGCCTAATCCAAAGACGGGTAAAAGTGATAAAAATGTATCACTCCAACCTAAGACAGGCGCAGCTTC
CGAGGGATTTGAGATCCAGACATGATAAGATACATTGATGAGTTTGGACAAACCAAAACTAGAATGCAGT
GAAAAAAATGCCTTATTTGTGAAATTTGTGATGCTATTGCCTTATTTGTAACCATTATAAGCTGCAATAA
ACAAGTTTGATATCTATAACAAGAAAATATATATATAATAAGTTATCACGTAAGTAGAACATGAAATAAC
AATATAATTATCGTATGAGTTAAATCTTAAAAGTCACGTAAAAGATAATCATGCGTCATTTTGACTCACG
CGGTCGTTATAGTTCAAAATCAGTGACACTTACCGCATTGACAAGCACGCCTCACGGGAGCTCCAAGCGG
CGACTGAGATGTCCTAAATGCACAGCGACGGATTCGCGCTATTTAGAAAGAGAGAGCAATATTTCAAGAA
TGCATGCGTCAATTTTACGCAGACTATCTTTCTAGGGTTAAGAATTCACTGGCCGTCGTTTTACAACGTC
GTGACTGGGAAAACCCTGGCGTTACCCAACTTAATCGCCTTGCAGCACATCCCCCTTTCGCCAGCTGGCG
TAATAGCGAAGAGGCCCGCACCGATCGCCCTTCCCAACAGTTGCGCAGCCTGAATGGCGAATGGCGCCTG
ATGCGGTATTTTCTCCTTACGCATCTGTGCGGTATTTCACACCGCATATGGTGCACTCTCAGTACAATCT
GCTCTGATGCCGCATAGTTAAGCCAGCCCCGACACCCGCCAACACCCGCTGACGCGCCCTGACGGGCTTG
TCTGCTCCCGGCATCCGCTTACAGACAAGCTGTGACCGTCTCCGGGAGCTGCATGTGTCAGAGGTTTTCA
CCGTCATCACCGAAACGCGCGAGACGAAAGGGCCTCGTGATACGCCTATTTTTATAGGTTAATGTCATGA
TAATAATGGTTTCTTAGACGTCAGGTGGCACTTTTCGGGGAAATGTGCGCGGAACCCCTATTTGTTTATT
TTTCTAAATACATTCAAATATGTATCCGCTCATGAGACAATAACCCTGATAAATGCTTCAATAATATTGA
AAAAGGAAGAGTATGAGTATTCAACATTTCCGTGTCGCCCTTATTCCCTTTTTTGCGGCATTTTGCCTTC
CTGTTTTTGCTCACCCAGAAACGCTGGTGAAAGTAAAAGATGCTGAAGATCAGTTGGGTGCACGAGTGGG
TTACATCGAACTGGATCTCAACAGCGGTAAGATCCTTGAGAGTTTTCGCCCCGAAGAACGTTTTCCAATG
ATGAGCACTTTTAAAGTTCTGCTATGTGGCGCGGTATTATCCCGTATTGACGCCGGGCAAGAGCAACTCG
GTCGCCGCATACACTATTCTCAGAATGACTTGGTTGAGTACTCACCAGTCACAGAAAAGCATCTTACGGA
TGGCATGACAGTAAGAGAATTATGCAGTGCTGCCATAACCATGAGTGATAACACTGCGGCCAACTTACTT
CTGACAACGATCGGAGGACCGAAGGAGCTAACCGCTTTTTTGCACAACATGGGGGATCATGTAACTCGCC
TTGATCGTTGGGAACCGGAGCTGAATGAAGCCATACCAAACGACGAGCGTGACACCACGATGCCTGTAGC
AATGGCAACAACGTTGCGCAAACTATTAACTGGCGAACTACTTACTCTAGCTTCCCGGCAACAATTAATA
GACTGGATGGAGGCGGATAAAGTTGCAGGACCACTTCTGCGCTCGGCCCTTCCGGCTGGCTGGTTTATTG
CTGATAAATCTGGAGCCGGTGAGCGTGGGTCTCGCGGTATCATTGCAGCACTGGGGCCAGATGGTAAGCC
CTCCCGTATCGTAGTTATCTACACGACGGGGAGTCAGGCAACTATGGATGAACGAAATAGACAGATCGCT
GAGATAGGTGCCTCACTGATTAAGCATTGGTAACTGTCAGACCAAGTTTACTCATATATACTTTAGATTG
ATTTAAAACTTCATTTTTAATTTAAAAGGATCTAGGTGAAGATCCTTTTTGATAATCTCATGACCAAAAT
CCCTTAACGTGAGTTTTCGTTCCACTGAGCGTCAGACCCCGTAGAAAAGATCAAAGGATCTTCTTGAGAT
CCTTTTTTTCTGCGCGTAATCTGCTGCTTGCAAACAAAAAAACCACCGCTACCAGCGGTGGTTTGTTTGC
CGGATCAAGAGCTACCAACTCTTTTTCCGAAGGTAACTGGCTTCAGCAGAGCGCAGATACCAAATACTGT
TCTTCTAGTGTAGCCGTAGTTAGGCCACCACTTCAAGAACTCTGTAGCACCGCCTACATACCTCGCTCTG
CTAATCCTGTTACCAGTGGCTGCTGCCAGTGGCGATAAGTCGTGTCTTACCGGGTTGGACTCAAGACGAT
AGTTACCGGATAAGGCGCAGCGGTCGGGCTGAACGGGGGGTTCGTGCACACAGCCCAGCTTGGAGCGAAC
GACCTACACCGAACTGAGATACCTACAGCGTGAGCTATGAGAAAGCGCCACGCTTCCCGAAGGGAGAAAG
GCGGACAGGTATCCGGTAAGCGGCAGGGTCGGAACAGGAGAGCGCACGAGGGAGCTTCCAGGGGGAAACG
CCTGGTATCTTTATAGTCCTGTCGGGTTTCGCCACCTCTGACTTGAGCGTCGATTTTTGTGATGCTCGTC
AGGGGGGCGGAGCCTATGGAAAAACGCCAGCAACGCGGCCTTTTTACGGTTCCTGGCCTTTTGCTGGCCT
TTTGCTCACATGTTCTTTCCTGCGTTATCCCCTGATTCTGTGGATAACCGTATTACCGCCTTTGAGTGAG
CTGATACCGCTCGCCGCAGCCGAACGACCGAGCGCAGCGAGTCAGTGAGCGAGGAAGCGGAAGAGCGCCC
AATACGCAAACCGCCTCTCCCCGCGCGTTGGCCGATTCATTAATGCAGCTGGCACGACAGGTTTCCCGAC
TGGAAAGCGGGCAGTGAGCGCAACGCAATTAATGTGAGTTAGCTCACTCATTAGGCACCCCAGGCTTTAC
ACTTTATGCTTCCGGCTCGTATGTTGTGTGGAATTGTGAGCGGATAACAATTTCACACAGGAAACAGCTA
TGACCATGATTACGCCAAGGTCGACTTAACCCTAGAAAGATAATCATATTGTGACGTACGTTAAAGATAA
TCATGCGTAAAATTGACGCATGTGTTTTATCGGTCTGTATATCGAGGTTTATTTATTAATTTGAATAGAT
ATTAAGTTTTATTATATTTACACTTACATACTAATAATAAATTCAACAAACAATTTATTTATGTTTATTT
ATTTATTAAAAAAAAACAAAAACTCAAAATTTCTTCTATAAAGTAACAAAACTTTTAGCAGTGAAAAAAA
TGCTTTATTTGTGAAATTTGTGATGCTATTGCTTTATTTGTAACCATTATAAGCTGCAATAAACAAGTTA
ACAACAACAATTGCATTCATTTTATGTTTCAGGTTCAGGGGGAGGTGTGGGAGGTTTTTTAAAGCAAGTA
AAACCTCTACAAATGTGGTATGGCTGATTATGATCCTCTGGAGATTTAGCCCTCCCACACATAACCAGAG
GGCAGCAATTCACGAATCCCAACTGCCGTCGGCTGTCCATCACTGTCCTTCACTATGGCTTTGATCCCAG
GATGCAGATCGAGAAGCACCTGTCGGCACCGTCCGCAGGGGCTCAAGATGCCCCTGTTCTCATTTCCGAT
CGCGACGATACAAGTCAGGTTGCCAGCTGCCGCAGCAGCAGCAGTGCCCAGCACCACGAGTTCTGCACAA
GGTCCCCCAGTAAAATGATATACATTGACACCAGTGAAGATGCGGCCGTCGCTAGAGAGAGCTGCGCTGG
CGACGCTGTAGTCTTCAGAGATGGGGATGCTGTTGATTGTAGCCGTTGCTCTTTCAATGAGGGTGGATTC
TTCTTGAGACAAAGGCTTGGCCATGGGGCCGGGGTTCTCCTCCACGTCGCCGGCCTGCTTCAGCAGGCTG
AAGTTGGTGGCGCCGCTGCCCCCGGGGAGCATGTCAAGGTCAAAATCGTCAAGAGCGTCAGCAGGCAGCA
TATCAAGGTCAAAGTCGTCAAGGGCATCGGCTGGGAGCATGTCTAAGTCAAAATCGTCAAGGGCGTCGGT
CGGCCCGCCGCTTTCGCACTTTAGCTGTTTCTCCAGGCCACATATGATTAGTTCCAGGCCGAAAAGGAAG
GCAGGTTCGGCTCCCTGCCGGTCGAACAGCTCAATTGCTTGTTTCAGAAGTGGGGGCATAGAATCGGTGG
TAGGTGTCTCTCTTTCCTCTTTTGCTACTTGATGCTCCTGTTCCTCCAATACGCAGCCCAGTGTAAAGTG
GCCCACGGCGGACAGAGCGTACAGTGCGTTCTCCAGGGAGAAGCCTTGCTGACACAGGAACGCGAGCTGA
TTTTCCAGGGTTTCGTACTGTTTCTCTGTTGGGCGGGTGCCGAGATGCACTTTAGCCCCGTCGCGATGTG
AGAGGAGAGCACAGCGGTATGACTTGGCGTTGTTCCGCAGAAAGTCTTGCCATGACTCGCCTTCCAGGGG
GCAGGAGTGGGTATGATGCCTGTCCAGCATCTCGATTGGCAGGGCATCGAGCAGGGCCCGCTTGTTCTTC
ACGTGCCAGTACAGGGTAGGCTGCTCAACTCCCAGCTTTTGAGCGAGTTTCCTTGTCGTCAGGCCTTCGA
TACCGACTCCATTGAGTAATTCCAGAGCAGAGTTTATGACTTTGCTCTTGTCCAGTCTAGACATCTTATC
GTCATCGTCTTTGTAATCCATGGTGGCGGATCCCGCGTCACGACACCTGTGTTCTGGCGGCAAACCCGTT
GCGAAAAAGAACGTTCACGGCGACTACTGCACTTATATACGGTTCTCCCCCACCCTCGGGAAAAAGGCGG
AGCCAGTACACGACATCACTTTCCCAGTTTACCCCGCGCCACCTTCTCTAGGCACCGGTTCAATTGCCGA
CCCCTCCCCCCAACTTCTCGGGGACTGTGGGCGATGTGCGCTCTGCCCACTGACGGGCACCGGAGCCACT
CGAGTGGAATT
